>Addgene plasmid #29284 | pEMS1649 | addgene partial sequence | sequence record 34637 | 29284 with M13pUC-fwd (5' CCCAGTCACGACGTTGTAAAACG 3')
AAGTGGATGTCAGTAAGACCAATAGGTGCCTATCAGAAACGCAAGAGTCTTCTCTGTCTCGACAAGCCCA
GTTTCTATTGGTCTCCTTAAACCTGTCTTGTAACCTTGATACTTACGGCGCGCCCGCAGGGCAGCACGTA
GTAGGCAGGATGGTGGCAGGCTCCAGGAGGCTCCGCGTGCGCCAGGAAGCAAAGGCGCGGTAGCAGGTGC
TAGTCAACTGCGGTTGGGTTTAGCAGCCTGCAAGCGCCCAGACTGAGCGGCCGCTGCTTTAAATCCCCTC
GGAGGAGCGGGGCGGGGCTGGGCACTGCTGACCAATCGGAGGGTGGGGCTGGGCGCTGAGAAGGCGGAGG
CGGGGCCCGCAGCCAGACTGGGCCGGGTGCAACTTTCGCGGCAGCTGGAGCACGCGGAGCTGCACCCTCC
GCCCAGAGGACGCCGCGTGTGGAAGGAAAAGCGGCAAGAGAATTGGCACGGGGATGAGACGTGCACACCC
AGTTTCCTAGGGAAAAGTACCTGCCGACCTCTAGTAACAGCAGGAAAGTCACGCAGCGGTGTCGTGTTGA
GAGAGTTTGCACGGGGGTGGTGGGTCTGGGA
