[The description below was written by a language model from this plasmid's Addgene catalogue record.]
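Description:
pEMS1649 is a reporter plasmid from the Pleiades Promoter Project, a collection of compact human regulatory sequences ("MiniPromoters") designed to drive selective gene expression in defined regions or cell types of the brain. It is built on the large pEMS1313 backbone (about 18.8 kb without insert) and is maintained in E. coli as a high-copy plasmid under ampicillin selection. The record does not include a feature table, so the origin of replication and the other elements that make up this unusually large backbone are not documented here.

The insert is Ple177, a 1,302 bp MiniPromoter derived from the human RGS16 locus (regulator of G-protein signaling 16), cloned between FseI and AscI sites. It is a regulatory sequence rather than the RGS16 coding sequence. It sits upstream of a backbone-encoded intron-LacZ-NLS cassette, so that promoter activity should produce β-galactosidase. The intron is a standard addition that generally improves transgene expression through splicing, and the nuclear localization signal concentrates the enzyme in the nucleus, which makes individual expressing cells easier to identify by histochemical staining.

The intended use is to assess whether Ple177 reproduces an RGS16-like, spatially restricted expression pattern, in line with the project's aim of providing small promoters for brain-directed expression. The depositor notes, however, that reporter expression under this MiniPromoter has not been tested in this plasmid, so its activity and specificity are unvalidated. The record also does not state how the construct is delivered into cells or animals.
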