Addgene plasmid #29284: pEMS1649
Purpose: Expression of the reporter gene under the control of the MiniPromoter in this plasmid has not been tested
Depositing lab: Elizabeth Simpson. Depositing organization: University of British Columbia. Publication: A regulatory toolbox of MiniPromoters to drive selective expression in the brain. Portales-Casamar E, Swanson DJ, Liu L, de Leeuw CN, Banks KG, Ho Sui SJ, Fulton DL, Ali J, Amirabbasi M, Arenillas DJ, Babyak N, Black SF, Bonaguro RJ, Brauer E, Candido TR, Castellarin M, Chen J, Chen Y, Cheng JC, Chopra V, Docking TR, Dreolini L, D'Souza CA, Flynn EK, Glenn R, Hatakka K, Hearty TG, Imanian B, Jiang S, Khorasan-zadeh S, Komljenovic I, Laprise S, Liao NY, Lim JS, Lithwick S, Liu F, Liu J, Lu M, McConechy M, McLeod AJ, Milisavljevic M, Mis J, O'Connor K, Palma B, Palmquist DL, Schmouth JF, Swanson MI, Tam B, Ticoll A, Turner JL, Varhol R, Vermeulen J, Watkins RF, Wilson G, Wong BK, Wong SH, Wong TY, Yang GS, Ypsilanti AR, Jones SJ, Holt RA, Goldowitz D, Wasserman WW, Simpson EM. Proc Natl Acad Sci U S A. 2010 Sep 21. 107(38):16589-94. 10.1073/pnas.1009158107 PubMed 20807748.
Backbone
  Vector backbone: pEMS1313
  Backbone size w/o insert (bp): 18843
  Vector type: Pleiades Promoter Project [sic, Pleaides Plieades]
Growth in bacteria
  Bacterial resistance: Ampicillin, 100 μg/mL
  Growth temperature: 37°C
  Growth strain: DH5alpha
  Growth instructions: DH10B
  Copy number: High Copy
Gene/Insert
  Gene/Insert name: Ple177 (alt names: RGS16; regulator of G-protein signaling 16)
  Species: H. sapiens (human)
  Insert size (bp): 1302
  Entrez Gene: RGS16 (a.k.a. A28-RGS14, A28-RGS14P, RGS-R)
  Tag / fusion protein: Intron-LacZ-NLS (C terminal on backbone)
  Cloning method: Restriction Enzyme; 5′ cloning site FseI (unknown if destroyed); 3′ cloning site AscI (unknown if destroyed)
  Sequencing primers: 5′ Unknown
Terms and licenses: Academic/Nonprofit Terms; Industry Terms
How to cite: pEMS1649 was a gift from Elizabeth Simpson (Addgene plasmid # 29284 ; http://n2t.net/addgene:29284 ; RRID:Addgene_29284)
